Addgene plasmid #171219: LV-AR-KKKAAA
Purpose: Lenti-viral expression of human androgen receptor DNA-binding mutant: K630A-K632A-K633A, mutations at the boundary between AR DNA-binding domain and hinge domain.
Depositing lab: Steven Balk. Depositing organization: Beth Israel Deaconess Medical Center. Publication: Androgen receptor and MYC equilibration centralizes on developmental super-enhancer. Guo H, Wu Y, Nouri M, Spisak S, Russo JW, Sowalsky AG, Pomerantz MM, Wei Z, Korthauer K, Seo JH, Wang L, Arai S, Freedman ML, He HH, Chen S, Balk SP. Nat Commun. 2021 Dec 15;12(1):7308. doi: 10.1038/s41467-021-27077-y. PubMed 34911936.
Backbone
  Vector backbone: Lenti-viral-Hygro
  Backbone size w/o insert (bp): 10000
  Vector type: Mammalian Expression, Lentiviral
  Selectable markers: Hygromycin
Growth in bacteria
  Bacterial resistance: Ampicillin, 100 μg/mL
  Growth temperature: 37°C
  Growth strain: NEB Stable
  Copy number: High Copy
Gene/Insert
  Gene/Insert name: AR-KKKAAA (alt names: AR-K630A-K632A-K633A; AR KLKK mutant)
  Species: H. sapiens (human)
  Insert size (bp): 3000
  Mutation: AR-K630A-K632A-K633A
  Entrez Gene: AR (a.k.a. AIS, AR8, DHTR, HUMARA, HYSP1, KD, NR3C4, SBMA, SMAX1, TFM)
  Promoter: EF-1a
  Tag / fusion protein: Flag (N terminal on backbone)
  Cloning method: Unknown
Terms and licenses: Academic/Nonprofit Terms; Industry Terms: Not Available to Industry
Depositor comments: The mutations occur on the nuclear localization signal (NLS) KLKK motif at the boundary between AR DBD and hinge domain. The mutant is defective in both nuclear import and transaction, and completely loses importin-alpha binding. Human androgen receptor reference: https://pubmed.ncbi.nlm.nih.gov/18319300/ Please Note: This plasmid contains a 6x Gln deletion in the 23x Gln track and a 8x Gly deletion in the 23x Gly track in androgen receptor compared to the depositor's provided sequence. These differences are not known to affect the function of the protein.
How to cite: LV-AR-KKKAAA was a gift from Steven Balk (Addgene plasmid # 171219 ; http://n2t.net/addgene:171219 ; RRID:Addgene_171219)
