[The description below was written by a language model from this plasmid's Addgene catalogue record and pLannotate feature annotations shown in this document.]
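Description:
LV-AR-KKKAAA is a lentiviral mammalian expression plasmid of about 13.1 kb, built on a hygromycin-selectable lentiviral backbone, that delivers a mutant human androgen receptor (AR). It is maintained in E. coli at high copy through a ColE1/pUC-type origin with ampicillin resistance. The backbone also carries an f1 origin and an SV40/EM7-driven bleomycin/Zeocin resistance cassette lying outside the viral transfer region. The viral genome is transcribed from a CMV enhancer/promoter fused to a truncated HIV-1 5' LTR, followed by the Ψ packaging signal, a gag fragment, the RRE for Rev-dependent nuclear export, and the cPPT/CTS. A WPRE, a truncated 3' LTR and a bGH polyadenylation signal close the unit. This layout is typical of vectors packaged with helper functions supplied in trans.

The internal EF-1α promoter drives the AR coding sequence, which the catalogue record says carries an N-terminal Flag tag from the backbone, although the tag is not annotated in the feature table. A hygromycin resistance gene sits just downstream of AR. No separate promoter, IRES or 2A element is annotated between them, so the record does not show how the marker is expressed. The insert carries K630A, K632A and K633A substitutions in the KLKK nuclear localization motif at the boundary between the DNA-binding domain and the hinge. According to the depositor, this mutant loses importin-α binding and is defective in nuclear import and transactivation. The sequenced plasmid also has shortened polyglutamine and polyglycine tracts (six Gln and eight Gly fewer) relative to the depositor's reference, and these differences are not known to affect function. The construct serves to stably express this defective AR in mammalian cells, for example as a comparison to functional receptor.
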