Features (pLannotate 1.2.2; 32 found; start..end, strand, type, name):
     95..2812    +  CDS            AR: ANDR_PANTR - Also known as NR3C4. Experimental evidence at protein level: Swiss-Prot protein existence level 1. Steroid hormone receptors are ligand-activated transcription factors that regulate eukaryotic gene expression and affect cellular proliferation and differentiation in target tissues. Transcription factor activity is modulated by bound coactivator and corepressor proteins like ZBTB7A that recruits NCOR1 and NCOR2 to the androgen response elements/ARE on target genes, negatively regulating androgen receptor signaling and androgen-induced cell proliferation. Transcription activation is
   2882..3906    +  CDS            HygR (fragment): aminoglycoside phosphotransferase from E. coli; aph(4)-Ia; confers resistance to hygromycin
   3908..3929    +  misc_feature   MCS (fragment): pBluescript multiple cloning site
   3932..4520    +  misc_feature   WPRE: woodchuck hepatitis virus posttranscriptional regulatory element
   4457..5038    +  CDS            nef (fragment): NEF_HV1H2 - Experimental evidence at protein level: Swiss-Prot protein existence level 1. Extracellular Nef protein targets CD4(+) T-lymphocytes for apoptosis by interacting with CXCR4 surface receptors. From Human immunodeficiency virus type 1 group M subtype B (isolate HXB2) (HIV-1).
   5045..5225    +  LTR            5' LTR (truncated): truncated 5' long terminal repeat (LTR) from HIV-1
   5257..5481    +  polyA_signal   bGH poly(A) signal: bovine growth hormone polyadenylation signal
   5485..5506    +  promoter       SV40 promoter (fragment): SV40 enhancer and early promoter
   5527..5955    +  rep_origin     f1 ori (sequence partly withheld): f1 bacteriophage origin of replication; arrow indicates direction of (+) strand synthesis
   5969..6298    +  promoter       SV40 promoter: SV40 enhancer and early promoter
   6346..6393    +  promoter       EM7 promoter: synthetic bacterial promoter&nbsp
   6412..6786    +  CDS            BleoR: antibiotic-binding protein; Sh ble from Streptoalloteichus hindustanus; confers resistance to bleomycin, phleomycin, and Zeocin™
   6796..6921    +  CDS            ble (fragment): BLE_KLEPN - Experimental evidence at protein level: Swiss-Prot protein existence level 1. Binding protein with a strong affinity to the bleomycin family of antibiotics. Binds to CL990; an antimitotic-antibiotic compound. From Klebsiella pneumoniae.
   6916..7037    +  polyA_signal   SV40 poly(A) signal: SV40 polyadenylation signal
   7108..7130    -  protein_bind   lac operator (fragment): The lac repressor binds to the lac operator to inhibit transcription in E. coli. This inhibition can be relieved by adding lactose or isopropyl-β-D-thiogalactopyranoside (IPTG). lac repressor encoded by lacI
   7134..7164    -  promoter       lac promoter: promoter for the E. coli lac operon
   7179..7200    -  protein_bind   CAP binding site: CAP binding activates transcription in the presence of cAMP. E. coli catabolite activator protein
   7213..7305    -  CDS            lacI (fragment): lac repressor; lacI; The lac repressor binds to the lac operator to inhibit transcription in E. coli. This inhibition can be relieved by adding lactose or isopropyl-β-D-thiogalactopyranoside (IPTG).
   7488..8076    -  rep_origin     ori: high-copy-number ColE1/pMB1/pBR322/pUC origin of replication
   8247..9107    -  CDS            AmpR: β-lactamase; bla; confers resistance to ampicillin, carbenicillin, and related antibiotics
   9108..9212    -  promoter       AmpR promoter: bla
   9271..9323    -  misc_feature   bom (fragment): basis of mobility region from pBR322
   9478..9857    +  enhancer       CMV enhancer: human cytomegalovirus immediate early enhancer
   9858..10057   +  promoter       CMV promoter: human cytomegalovirus (CMV) immediate early promoter
  10075..10255   +  LTR            5' LTR (truncated): truncated 5' long terminal repeat (LTR) from HIV-1
  10302..10427   +  misc_feature   HIV-1 Ψ: packaging signal of human immunodeficiency virus type 1
  10411..10774   +  CDS            HIV-1 gag (fragment): gag protein from human immunodeficiency virus 1; gag
  10920..11153   +  misc_feature   RRE: The Rev response element (RRE) of HIV-1 allows for Rev-dependent mRNA export from the nucleus to the cytoplasm.
  11530..11630   +  CDS            Rev (fragment): human immunodeficiency virus 1 (HIV-1) Rev protein; rev; enhances nuclear export of unspliced and incompletely spliced viral mRNAs
  11680..11797   +  misc_feature   cPPT/CTS: central polypurine tract and central termination sequence of HIV-1
  11854..11920   +  CDS            small t antigen (fragment): SV40 (simian virus 40) small t antigen
  11927..13105   +  promoter       EF-1α promoter: strong constitutive promoter for human elongation factor EF-1α
>Addgene plasmid #171219 | LV-AR-KKKAAA | addgene full sequence | sequence record 342535 | Addgene NGS Result
GGCCACCATGGACTATAAGGACCACGACGGAGACTACAAGGATCATGATATTGATTACAAAGACGATGAC
GATAAGATGGCCCGTACGGCCACCATGGAAGTGCAGTTAGGGCTGGGAAGGGTCTACCCTCGGCCGCCGT
CCAAGACCTACCGAGGAGCTTTCCAGAATCTGTTCCAGAGCGTGCGCGAAGTGATCCAGAACCCGGGCCC
CAGGCACCCAGAGGCCGCGAGCGCAGCACCTCCCGGCGCCAGTTTGCTGCTGCTGCAGCAGCAGCAGCAG
CAGCAGCAGCAGCAGCAGCAGCAGCAGCAGCAGCAAGAGACTAGCCCCAGGCAGCAGCAGCAGCAGCAGG
GTGAGGATGGTTCTCCCCAAGCCCATCGTAGAGGCCCCACAGGCTACCTGGTCCTGGATGAGGAACAGCA
ACCTTCACAGCCGCAGTCGGCCCTGGAGTGCCACCCCGAGAGAGGTTGCGTCCCAGAGCCTGGAGCCGCC
GTGGCCGCCAGCAAGGGGCTGCCGCAGCAGCTGCCAGCACCTCCGGACGAGGATGACTCAGCTGCCCCAT
CCACGTTGTCCCTGCTGGGCCCCACTTTCCCCGGCTTAAGCAGCTGCTCCGCTGACCTTAAAGACATCCT
GAGCGAGGCCAGCACCATGCAACTCCTTCAGCAACAGCAGCAGGAAGCAGTATCCGAAGGCAGCAGCAGC
GGGAGAGCGAGGGAGGCCTCGGGGGCTCCCACTTCCTCCAAGGACAATTACTTAGGGGGCACTTCGACCA
TTTCTGACAACGCCAAGGAGTTGTGTAAGGCAGTGTCGGTGTCCATGGGCCTGGGTGTGGAGGCGTTGGA
GCATCTGAGTCCAGGGGAACAGCTTCGGGGGGATTGCATGTACGCCCCACTTTTGGGAGTTCCACCCGCT
GTGCGTCCCACTCCTTGTGCCCCATTGGCCGAATGCAAAGGTTCTCTGCTAGACGACAGCGCAGGCAAGA
GCACTGAAGATACTGCTGAGTATTCCCCTTTCAAGGGAGGTTACACCAAAGGGCTAGAAGGCGAGAGCCT
AGGCTGCTCTGGCAGCGCTGCAGCAGGGAGCTCCGGGACACTTGAACTGCCGTCTACCCTGTCTCTCTAC
AAGTCCGGAGCACTGGACGAGGCAGCTGCGTACCAGAGTCGCGACTACTACAACTTTCCACTGGCTCTGG
CCGGACCGCCGCCCCCTCCGCCGCCTCCCCATCCCCACGCTCGCATCAAGCTGGAGAACCCGCTGGACTA
CGGCAGCGCCTGGGCGGCTGCGGCGGCGCAGTGCCGCTATGGGGACCTGGCGAGCCTGCATGGCGCGGGT
GCAGCGGGACCCGGTTCTGGGTCACCCTCAGCCGCCGCTTCCTCATCCTGGCACACTCTCTTCACAGCCG
AAGAAGGCCAGTTGTATGGACCGTGTGGTGGTGGTGGGGGTGGTGGTGGCGGCGGCGGCGGCGGCGGCGG
CGAGGCGGGAGCTGTAGCCCCCTACGGCTACACTCGGCCCCCTCAGGGGCTGGCGGGCCAGGAAAGCGAC
TTCACCGCACCTGATGTGTGGTACCCTGGCGGCATGGTGAGCAGAGTGCCCTATCCCAGTCCCACTTGTG
TCAAAAGCGAAATGGGCCCCTGGATGGATAGCTACTCCGGACCTTACGGGGACATGCGTTTGGAGACTGC
CAGGGACCATGTTTTGCCCATTGACTATTACTTTCCACCCCAGAAGACCTGCCTGATCTGTGGAGATGAA
GCTTCTGGGTGTCACTATGGAGCTCTCACATGTGGAAGCTGCAAGGTCTTCTTCAAAAGAGCCGCTGAAG
GGAAACAGAAGTACCTGTGCGCCAGCAGAAATGATTGCACTATTGATAAATTCCGAAGGAAAAATTGTCC
ATCTTGTCGTCTTCGGAAATGTTATGAAGCAGGGATGACTCTGGGAGCCCGGGCGCTGGCGGCACTTGGT
AATCTGAAACTACAGGAGGAAGGAGAGGCTTCCAGCACCACCAGCCCCACTGAGGAGACAACCCAGAAGC
TGACAGTGTCACACATTGAAGGCTATGAATGTCAGCCCATCTTTCTGAATGTCCTGGAAGCCATTGAGCC
AGGTGTAGTGTGTGCTGGACACGACAACAACCAGCCCGACTCCTTTGCAGCCTTGCTCTCTAGCCTCAAT
GAACTGGGAGAGAGACAGCTTGTACACGTGGTCAAGTGGGCCAAGGCCTTGCCTGGCTTCCGCAACTTAC
ACGTGGACGACCAGATGGCTGTCATTCAGTACTCCTGGATGGGGCTCATGGTGTTTGCCATGGGCTGGCG
ATCCTTCACCAATGTCAACTCCAGGATGCTCTACTTCGCCCCTGATCTGGTTTTCAATGAGTACCGCATG
CACAAGTCCCGGATGTACAGCCAGTGTGTCCGAATGAGGCACCTCTCTCAAGAGTTTGGATGGCTCCAAA
TCACCCCCCAGGAATTCCTGTGCATGAAAGCACTGCTACTCTTCAGCATTATTCCAGTGGATGGGCTGAA
AAATCAAAAATTCTTTGATGAACTTCGAATGAACTACATCAAGGAACTCGATCGTATCATTGCATGCAAA
AGAAAAAATCCCACATCCTGCTCAAGACGCTTCTACCAGCTCACCAAGCTCCTGGACTCCGTGCAGCCTA
TTGCGAGAGAGCTGCATCAGTTCACTTTTGACCTGCTAATCAAGTCACACATGGTGAGCGTGGACTTTCC
GGAAATGATGGCAGAGATCATCTCTGTGCAAGTGCCCAAGATCCTTTCTGGGAAAGTCAAGCCCATCTAT
TTCCACACCCAGGGATCCGGCAGTGGAGAGGGCAGAGGAAGTCTGCTAACATGCGGTGACGTCGAGGAGA
ATCCTGGCCCAATGAAAAAGCCTGAACTCACCGCGACGTCTGTCGAGAAGTTTCTGATCGAAAAGTTCGA
CAGCGTGTCCGACCTGATGCAGCTCTCGGAGGGCGAAGAATCTCGTGCTTTCAGCTTCGATGTAGGAGGG
CGTGGATATGTCCTGCGGGTAAATAGCTGCGCCGATGGTTTCTACAAAGATCGTTATGTTCATCGGCACT
TTGCATCGGCCGCGCTCCCGATTCCGGAAGTGCTTGACATTGGGGAATTTAGCGAGAGCCTGACCTATTG
CATCTCCCGCCGTGCACAGGGTGTCACGTTGCAAGACCTGCCTGAAACCGAACTGCCCGCTGTTCTGCAG
CCGGTCGCGGAGGCCATGGATGCGATCGCTGCGGCCGATCTTAGCCAGACGAGCGGGTTCGGCCCATTCG
GACCGCAAGGAATCGGTCAATACACTACGTGGCGTGATTTCATATGCGCGATTGCTGATCCCCATGTGTA
TCACTGGCAAACTGTGATGGACGACACCGTCAGTGCGTCCGTCGCGCAGGCTCTCGATGAGCTGATGCTT
TGGGCCGAGGACTGCCCCGAAGTCCGGCACCTCGTGCACGCGGATTTCGGCTCCAACAATGTCCTGACGG
ACAATGGCCGCATAACAGCGGTCATTGACTGGAGCGAGGCGATGTTCGGGGATTCCCAATACGAGGTCGC
CAACATCTTCTTCTGGAGGCCGTGGTTGGCTTGTATGGAGCAGCAGACGCGCTACTTCGAGCGGAGGCAT
CCGGAGCTTGCAGGATCGCCGCGGCTCCGGGCGTATATGCTCCGCATTGGTCTTGACCAACTCTATCAGA
GCTTGGTTGACGGCAATTTCGATGATGCAGCTTGGGCGCAGGGTCGATGCGACGCAATCGTCCGATCCGG
AGCCGGGACTGTCGGGCGTACACAAATCGCCCGCAGAAGCGCGGCCGTCTGGACCGATGGCTGTGTAGAA
GTACTCGCCGATAGTGGAAACCGACGCCCCAGCACTCGTCCGAGGGCAAAGGAATAAGAATTCGATATCA
AGCTTATCGGTAATCAACCTCTGGATTACAAAATTTGTGAAAGATTGACTGGTATTCTTAACTATGTTGC
TCCTTTTACGCTATGTGGATACGCTGCTTTAATGCCTTTGTATCATGCTATTGCTTCCCGTATGGCTTTC
ATTTTCTCCTCCTTGTATAAATCCTGGTTGCTGTCTCTTTATGAGGAGTTGTGGCCCGTTGTCAGGCAAC
GTGGCGTGGTGTGCACTGTGTTTGCTGACGCAACCCCCACTGGTTGGGGCATTGCCACCACCTGTCAGCT
CCTTTCCGGGACTTTCGCTTTCCCCCTCCCTATTGCCACGGCGGAACTCATCGCCGCCTGCCTTGCCCGC
TGCTGGACAGGGGCTCGGCTGTTGGGCACTGACAATTCCGTGGTGTTGTCGGGGAAATCATCGTCCTTTC
CTTGGCTGCTCGCCTGTGTTGCCACCTGGATTCTGCGCGGGACGTCCTTCTGCTACGTCCCTTCGGCCCT
CAATCCAGCGGACCTTCCTTCCCGCGGCCTGCTGCCGGCTCTGCGGCCTCTTCCGCGTCTTCGCCTTCGC
CCTCAGACGAGTCGGATCTCCCTTTGGGCCGCCTCCCCGCATCGATACCGTCGACCTCGAGACCTAGAAA
AACATGGAGCAATCACAAGTAGCAATACAGCAGCTACCAATGCTGATTGTGCCTGGCTAGAAGCACAAGA
GGAGGAGGAGGTGGGTTTTCCAGTCACACCTCAGGTACCTTTAAGACCAATGACTTACAAGGCAGCTGTA
GATCTTAGCCACTTTTTAAAAGAAAAGGGGGGACTGGAAGGGCTAATTCACTCCCAACGAAGACAAGATA
TCCTTGATCTGTGGATCTACCACACACAAGGCTACTTCCCTGATTGGCAGAACTACACACCAGGGCCAGG
GATCAGATATCCACTGACCTTTGGATGGTGCTACAAGCTAGTACCAGTTGAGCAAGAGAAGGTAGAAGAA
GCCAATGAAGGAGAGAACACCCGCTTGTTACACCCTGTGAGCCTGCATGGGATGGATGACCCGGAGAGAG
AAGTATTAGAGTGGAGGTTTGACAGCCGCCTAGCATTTCATCACATGGCCCGAGAGCTGCATCCGGACTG
TACTGGGTCTCTCTGGTTAGACCAGATCTGAGCCTGGGAGCTCTCTGGCTAACTAGGGAACCCACTGCTT
AAGCCTCAATAAAGCTTGCCTTGAGTGCTTCAAGTAGTGTGTGCCCGTCTGTTGTGTGACTCTGGTAACT
AGAGATCCCTCAGACCCTTTTAGTCAGTGTGGAAAATCTCTAGCAGGGCCCGTTTAAACCCGCTGATCAG
CCTCGACTGTGCCTTCTAGTTGCCAGCCATCTGTTGTTTGCCCCTCCCCCGTGCCTTCCTTGACCCTGGA
AGGTGCCACTCCCACTGTCCTTTCCTAATAAAATGAGGAAATTGCATCGCATTGTCTGAGTAGGTGTCAT
TCTATTCTGGGGGGTGGGGTGGGGCAGGACAGCAAGGGGGAGGATTGGGAAGACAATAGCAGGCATGCTG
GGGATGCGGTGGGCTCTATGGCTTCTGAGGCGGAAAGAACCAGCTGGGGCTCTAGGGGGTATCCCC
[124 nt withheld, positions 5527-5650]
C
[91 nt withheld, positions 5652-5742]
A
[49 nt withheld, positions 5744-5792]
CCTTTGACGTTGGAGTCCACGTTCTTT
[37 nt withheld, positions 5820-5856]
ACCCTATCTCGGTCTATTCTTTTGATTTATAAGGGATTTTGCCGATTTCGGCCTATTGGTTAAAAAATGA
GCTGATTTAACAAAAATTTAACGCGAATTAATTCTGTGGAATGTGTGTCAGTTAGGGTGTGGAAAGTCCC
CAGGCTCCCCAGCAGGCAGAAGTATGCAAAGCATGCATCTCAATTAGTCAGCAACCAGGTGTGGAAAGTC
CCCAGGCTCCCCAGCAGGCAGAAGTATGCAAAGCATGCATCTCAATTAGTCAGCAACCATAGTCCCGCCC
CTAACTCCGCCCATCCCGCCCCTAACTCCGCCCAGTTCCGCCCATTCTCCGCCCCATGGCTGACTAATTT
TTTTTATTTATGCAGAGGCCGAGGCCGCCTCTGCCTCTGAGCTATTCCAGAAGTAGTGAGGAGGCTTTTT
TGGAGGCCTAGGCTTTTGCAAAAAGCTCCCGGGAGCTTGTATATCCATTTTCGGATCTGATCAGCACGTG
TTGACAATTAATCATCGGCATAGTATATCGGCATAGTATAATACGACAAGGTGAGGAACTAAACCATGGC
CAAGTTGACCAGTGCCGTTCCGGTGCTCACCGCGCGCGACGTCGCCGGAGCGGTCGAGTTCTGGACCGAC
CGGCTCGGGTTCTCCCGGGACTTCGTGGAGGACGACTTCGCCGGTGTGGTCCGGGACGACGTGACCCTGT
TCATCAGCGCGGTCCAGGACCAGGTGGTGCCGGACAACACCCTGGCCTGGGTGTGGGTGCGCGGCCTGGA
CGAGCTGTACGCCGAGTGGTCGGAGGTCGTGTCCACGAACTTCCGGGACGCCTCCGGGCCGGCCATGACC
GAGATCGGCGAGCAGCCGTGGGGGCGGGAGTTCGCCCTGCGCGACCCGGCCGGCAACTGCGTGCACTTCG
TGGCCGAGGAGCAGGACTGACACGTGCTACGAGATTTCGATTCCACCGCCGCCTTCTATGAAAGGTTGGG
CTTCGGAATCGTTTTCCGGGACGCCGGCTGGATGATCCTCCAGCGCGGGGATCTCATGCTGGAGTTCTTC
GCCCACCCCAACTTGTTTATTGCAGCTTATAATGGTTACAAATAAAGCAATAGCATCACAAATTTCACAA
ATAAAGCATTTTTTTCACTGCATTCTAGTTGTGGTTTGTCCAAACTCATCAATGTATCTTATCATGTCTG
TATACCGTCGACCTCTAGCTAGAGCTTGGCGTAATCATGGTCATAGCTGTTTCCTGTGTGAAATTGTTAT
CCGCTCACAATTCCACACAACATACGAGCCGGAAGCATAAAGTGTAAAGCCTGGGGTGCCTAATGAGTGA
GCTAACTCACATTAATTGCGTTGCGCTCACTGCCCGCTTTCCAGTCGGGAAACCTGTCGTGCCAGCTGCA
TTAATGAATCGGCCAACGCGCGGGGAGAGGCGGTTTGCGTATTGGGCGCTCTTCCGCTTCCTCGCTCACT
GACTCGCTGCGCTCGGTCGTTCGGCTGCGGCGAGCGGTATCAGCTCACTCAAAGGCGGTAATACGGTTAT
CCACAGAATCAGGGGATAACGCAGGAAAGAACATGTGAGCAAAAGGCCAGCAAAAGGCCAGGAACCGTAA
AAAGGCCGCGTTGCTGGCGTTTTTCCATAGGCTCCGCCCCCCTGACGAGCATCACAAAAATCGACGCTCA
AGTCAGAGGTGGCGAAACCCGACAGGACTATAAAGATACCAGGCGTTTCCCCCTGGAAGCTCCCTCGTGC
GCTCTCCTGTTCCGACCCTGCCGCTTACCGGATACCTGTCCGCCTTTCTCCCTTCGGGAAGCGTGGCGCT
TTCTCATAGCTCACGCTGTAGGTATCTCAGTTCGGTGTAGGTCGTTCGCTCCAAGCTGGGCTGTGTGCAC
GAACCCCCCGTTCAGCCCGACCGCTGCGCCTTATCCGGTAACTATCGTCTTGAGTCCAACCCGGTAAGAC
ACGACTTATCGCCACTGGCAGCAGCCACTGGTAACAGGATTAGCAGAGCGAGGTATGTAGGCGGTGCTAC
AGAGTTCTTGAAGTGGTGGCCTAACTACGGCTACACTAGAAGAACAGTATTTGGTATCTGCGCTCTGCTG
AAGCCAGTTACCTTCGGAAAAAGAGTTGGTAGCTCTTGATCCGGCAAACAAACCACCGCTGGTAGCGGTG
GTTTTTTTGTTTGCAAGCAGCAGATTACGCGCAGAAAAAAAGGATCTCAAGAAGATCCTTTGATCTTTTC
TACGGGGTCTGACGCTCAGTGGAACGAAAACTCACGTTAAGGGATTTTGGTCATGAGATTATCAAAAAGG
ATCTTCACCTAGATCCTTTTAAATTAAAAATGAAGTTTTAAATCAATCTAAAGTATATATGAGTAAACTT
GGTCTGACAGTTACCAATGCTTAATCAGTGAGGCACCTATCTCAGCGATCTGTCTATTTCGTTCATCCAT
AGTTGCCTGACTCCCCGTCGTGTAGATAACTACGATACGGGAGGGCTTACCATCTGGCCCCAGTGCTGCA
ATGATACCGCGAGACCCACGCTCACCGGCTCCAGATTTATCAGCAATAAACCAGCCAGCCGGAAGGGCCG
AGCGCAGAAGTGGTCCTGCAACTTTATCCGCCTCCATCCAGTCTATTAATTGTTGCCGGGAAGCTAGAGT
AAGTAGTTCGCCAGTTAATAGTTTGCGCAACGTTGTTGCCATTGCTACAGGCATCGTGGTGTCACGCTCG
TCGTTTGGTATGGCTTCATTCAGCTCCGGTTCCCAACGATCAAGGCGAGTTACATGATCCCCCATGTTGT
GCAAAAAAGCGGTTAGCTCCTTCGGTCCTCCGATCGTTGTCAGAAGTAAGTTGGCCGCAGTGTTATCACT
CATGGTTATGGCAGCACTGCATAATTCTCTTACTGTCATGCCATCCGTAAGATGCTTTTCTGTGACTGGT
GAGTACTCAACCAAGTCATTCTGAGAATAGTGTATGCGGCGACCGAGTTGCTCTTGCCCGGCGTCAATAC
GGGATAATACCGCGCCACATAGCAGAACTTTAAAAGTGCTCATCATTGGAAAACGTTCTTCGGGGCGAAA
ACTCTCAAGGATCTTACCGCTGTTGAGATCCAGTTCGATGTAACCCACTCGTGCACCCAACTGATCTTCA
GCATCTTTTACTTTCACCAGCGTTTCTGGGTGAGCAAAAACAGGAAGGCAAAATGCCGCAAAAAAGGGAA
TAAGGGCGACACGGAAATGTTGAATACTCATACTCTTCCTTTTTCAATATTATTGAAGCATTTATCAGGG
TTATTGTCTCATGAGCGGATACATATTTGAATGTATTTAGAAAAATAAACAAATAGGGGTTCCGCGCACA
TTTCCCCGAAAAGTGCCACCTGACGTCGACGGATCGGGAGATCTCCCGATCCCCTATGGTGCACTCTCAG
TACAATCTGCTCTGATGCCGCATAGTTAAGCCAGTATCTGCTCCCTGCTTGTGTGTTGGAGGTCGCTGAG
TAGTGCGCGAGCAAAATTTAAGCTACAACAAGGCAAGGCTTGACCGACAATTGCATGAAGAATCTGCTTA
GGGTTAGGCGTTTTGCGCTGCTTCGCGATGTACGGGCCAGATATACGCGTTGACATTGATTATTGACTAG
TTATTAATAGTAATCAATTACGGGGTCATTAGTTCATAGCCCATATATGGAGTTCCGCGTTACATAACTT
ACGGTAAATGGCCCGCCTGGCTGACCGCCCAACGACCCCCGCCCATTGACGTCAATAATGACGTATGTTC
CCATAGTAACGCCAATAGGGACTTTCCATTGACGTCAATGGGTGGAGTATTTACGGTAAACTGCCCACTT
GGCAGTACATCAAGTGTATCATATGCCAAGTACGCCCCCTATTGACGTCAATGACGGTAAATGGCCCGCC
TGGCATTATGCCCAGTACATGACCTTATGGGACTTTCCTACTTGGCAGTACATCTACGTATTAGTCATCG
CTATTACCATGGTGATGCGGTTTTGGCAGTACATCAATGGGCGTGGATAGCGGTTTGACTCACGGGGATT
TCCAAGTCTCCACCCCATTGACGTCAATGGGAGTTTGTTTTGGCACCAAAATCAACGGGACTTTCCAAAA
TGTCGTAACAACTCCGCCCCATTGACGCAAATGGGCGGTAGGCGTGTACGGTGGGAGGTCTATATAAGCA
GCGCGTTTTGCCTGTACTGGGTCTCTCTGGTTAGACCAGATCTGAGCCTGGGAGCTCTCTGGCTAACTAG
GGAACCCACTGCTTAAGCCTCAATAAAGCTTGCCTTGAGTGCTTCAAGTAGTGTGTGCCCGTCTGTTGTG
TGACTCTGGTAACTAGAGATCCCTCAGACCCTTTTAGTCAGTGTGGAAAATCTCTAGCAGTGGCGCCCGA
ACAGGGACTTGAAAGCGAAAGGGAAACCAGAGGAGCTCTCTCGACGCAGGACTCGGCTTGCTGAAGCGCG
CACGGCAAGAGGCGAGGGGCGGCGACTGGTGAGTACGCCAAAAATTTTGACTAGCGGAGGCTAGAAGGAG
AGAGATGGGTGCGAGAGCGTCAGTATTAAGCGGGGGAGAATTAGATCGCGATGGGAAAAAATTCGGTTAA
GGCCAGGGGGAAAGAAAAAATATAAATTAAAACATATAGTATGGGCAAGCAGGGAGCTAGAACGATTCGC
AGTTAATCCTGGCCTGTTAGAAACATCAGAAGGCTGTAGACAAATACTGGGACAGCTACAACCATCCCTT
CAGACAGGATCAGAAGAACTTAGATCATTATATAATACAGTAGCAACCCTCTATTGTGTGCATCAAAGGA
TAGAGATAAAAGACACCAAGGAAGCTTTAGACAAGATAGAGGAAGAGCAAAACAAAAGTAAGACCACCGC
ACAGCAAGCGGCCGCTGATCTTCAGACCTGGAGGAGGAGATATGAGGGACAATTGGAGAAGTGAATTATA
TAAATATAAAGTAGTAAAAATTGAACCATTAGGAGTAGCACCCACCAAGGCAAAGAGAAGAGTGGTGCAG
AGAGAAAAAAGAGCAGTGGGAATAGGAGCTTTGTTCCTTGGGTTCTTGGGAGCAGCAGGAAGCACTATGG
GCGCAGCGTCAATGACGCTGACGGTACAGGCCAGACAATTATTGTCTGGTATAGTGCAGCAGCAGAACAA
TTTGCTGAGGGCTATTGAGGCGCAACAGCATCTGTTGCAACTCACAGTCTGGGGCATCAAGCAGCTCCAG
GCAAGAATCCTGGCTGTGGAAAGATACCTAAAGGATCAACAGCTCCTGGGGATTTGGGGTTGCTCTGGAA
AACTCATTTGCACCACTGCTGTGCCTTGGAATGCTAGTTGGAGTAATAAATCTCTGGAACAGATTTGGAA
TCACACGACCTGGATGGAGTGGGACAGAGAAATTAACAATTACACAAGCTTAATACACTCCTTAATTGAA
GAATCGCAAAACCAGCAAGAAAAGAATGAACAAGAATTATTGGAATTAGATAAATGGGCAAGTTTGTGGA
ATTGGTTTAACATAACAAATTGGCTGTGGTATATAAAATTATTCATAATGATAGTAGGAGGCTTGGTAGG
TTTAAGAATAGTTTTTGCTGTACTTTCTATAGTGAATAGAGTTAGGCAGGGATATTCACCATTATCGTTT
CAGACCCACCTCCCAACCCCGAGGGGACCCGACAGGCCCGAAGGAATAGAAGAAGAAGGTGGAGAGAGAG
ACAGAGACAGATCCATTCGATTAGTGAACGGATCGGCACTGCGTGCGCCAATTCTGCAGACAAATGGCAG
TATTCATCCACAATTTTAAAAGAAAAGGGGGGATTGGGGGGTACAGTGCAGGGGAAAGAATAGTAGACAT
AATAGCAACAGACATACAAACTAAAGAATTACAAAAACAAATTACAAAAATTCAAAATTTTCGGGTTTAT
TACAGGGACAGCAGAGATCCAGTTTGGTTAATTAGCTAGCTGCAAAGATGGATAAAGTTTTAAACAGAGA
GGAATCTTTGCAGCTAATGGACCTTCTAGGTCTTGAAAGGAGTGGGAATTGGCTCCGGTGCCCGTCAGTG
GGCAGAGCGCACATCGCCCACAGTCCCCGAGAAGTTGGGGGGAGGGGTCGGCAATTGAACCGGTGCCTAG
AGAAGGTGGCGCGGGGTAAACTGGGAAAGTGATGTCGTGTACTGGCTCCGCCTTTTTCCCGAGGGTGGGG
GAGAACCGTATATAAGTGCAGTAGTCGCCGTGAACGTTCTTTTTCGCAACGGGTTTGCCGCCAGAACACA
GGTAAGTGCCGTGTGTGGTTCCCGCGGGCCTGGCCTCTTTACGGGTTATGGCCCTTGCGTGCCTTGAATT
ACTTCCACCTGGCTGCAGTACGTGATTCTTGATCCCGAGCTTCGGGTTGGAAGTGGGTGGGAGAGTTCGA
GGCCTTGCGCTTAAGGAGCCCCTTCGCCTCGTGCTTGAGTTGAGGCCTGGCCTGGGCGCTGGGGCCGCCG
CGTGCGAATCTGGTGGCACCTTCGCGCCTGTCTCGCTGCTTTCGATAAGTCTCTAGCCATTTAAAATTTT
TGATGACCTGCTGCGACGCTTTTTTTCTGGCAAGATAGTCTTGTAAATGCGGGCCAAGATCTGCACACTG
GTATTTCGGTTTTTGGGGCCGCGGGCGGCGACGGGGCCCGTGCGTCCCAGCGCACATGTTCGGCGAGGCG
GGGCCTGCGAGCGCGGCCACCGAGAATCGGACGGGGGTAGTCTCAAGCTGGCCGGCCTGCTCTGGTGCCT
GGCCTCGCGCCGCCGTGTATCGCCCCGCCCTGGGCGGCAAGGCTGGCCCGGTCGGCACCAGTTGCGTGAG
CGGAAAGATGGCCGCTTCCCGGCCCTGCTGCAGGGAGCTCAAAATGGAGGACGCGGCGCTCGGGAGAGCG
GGCGGGTGAGTCACCCACACAAAGGAAAAGGGCCTTTCCGTCCTCAGCCGTCGCTTCATGTGACTCCACG
GAGTACCGGGCGCCGTCCAGGCACCTCGATTAGTTCTCGAGCTTTTGGAGTACGTCGTCTTTAGGTTGGG
GGGAGGGGTTTTATGCGATGGAGTTTCCCCACACTGAGTGGGTGGAGACTGAAGTTAGGCCAGCTTGGCA
CTTGATGTAATTCTCCTTGGAATTTGCCCTTTTTGAGTTTGGATCTTGGTTCATTCTCAAGCCTCAGACA
GTGGTTCAAAGTTTTTTTCTTCCATTTCAGGTGTCGTGACGTAC
